Addgene plasmid #245768: pBD31
Purpose: Expresses rap-1::mGFP in cholinergic motor neurons
Depositing lab: Salvatore Cherra. Depositing organization: University of Kentucky. Publication: A PDZ-RapGEF promotes synaptic development in C. elegans through a Rap/Rac signaling pathway. Lamb R, Scales M, Watkins J, Werner M, Cherra SJ. Development. 2025 Aug 1:dev.204678. doi: 10.1242/dev.204678. PubMed 40748210.
Backbone
  Vector backbone: pDEST
  Vector type: Worm Expression
Growth in bacteria
  Bacterial resistance: Ampicillin, 100 μg/mL
  Growth temperature: 37°C
  Growth strain: DH5alpha
  Copy number: High Copy
Gene/Insert
  Gene/Insert name: rap-1::mGFP
  Species: C. elegans (nematode)
  Promoter: unc-17b
  Tag / fusion protein: mGFP (C terminal on insert)
  Cloning method: Gateway Cloning
Terms and licenses: Academic/Nonprofit Terms; Industry Terms: Not Available to Industry
How to cite: pBD31 was a gift from Salvatore Cherra (Addgene plasmid # 245768 ; http://n2t.net/addgene:245768 ; RRID:Addgene_245768)
