[The description below was written by a language model from this plasmid's Addgene catalogue record and pLannotate feature annotations shown in this document.]
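Description:
pBD31 is a C. elegans expression plasmid of about 5.7 kb, built by Gateway recombination into a pDEST-type destination vector with a pBluescript-like architecture. It is maintained in E. coli through a high-copy ColE1/pUC origin and selected with ampicillin via the β-lactamase gene and its native promoter. The backbone also carries an f1 phage origin, remnants of the lacZα/lac promoter region, and flanking T7 and T3 promoters, none of which are relevant to its function in worms.

The payload lies between attB1 and attB2 sites, the scars left by the Gateway reaction. It is the C. elegans small GTPase gene rap-1, fused at its C terminus to monomeric GFP. The automated annotation labels the GTPase coding sequence as human RAP1B, most likely a best-match call reflecting the strong conservation of Rap1 proteins, since the catalogue gives the species as C. elegans. It identifies the fluorescent tag as mEGFP, the A206K monomeric variant. According to the record, expression is driven by the unc-17b promoter, which directs transcription in cholinergic motor neurons. This promoter is not annotated as such, but the largely unannotated stretch upstream of attB1 is where it would be expected. Downstream of attB2, only a short match to aex-5 is annotated, and the 3′ UTR or terminator used is not stated.

The two sequence records, a full NGS result and an analyzer sequence, differ by only a few nucleotides and give equivalent feature maps. The plasmid is used to make transgenic worms for visualizing or supplying RAP-1 specifically in cholinergic motor neurons, in the context of studies on Rap/Rac signaling in synaptic development.
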