Features (pLannotate 1.2.2; 19 found; start..end, strand, type, name):
     30..458     -  rep_origin     f1 ori (sequence partly withheld): f1 bacteriophage origin of replication; arrow indicates direction of (+) strand synthesis
    463..618     -  CDS            lacZα (fragment): LacZα fragment of β-galactosidase; lacZ fragment
    626..644     +  promoter       T7 promoter: promoter for bacteriophage T7 RNA polymerase
    962..983     +  terminator     tbb-2 terminator (fragment): tbb-2; transcription terminator for the C. elegans tubulin beta-2 gene
   1148..1188    -  misc_feature   MCS (fragment): pUC18/19 multiple cloning site
   1293..1317    +  protein_bind   attB1: mutant version of attB; recombination site for the Gateway® BP reaction BP Clonase™
   1352..1894    +  CDS            RAP1B: RAP1B_HUMAN - Experimental evidence at protein level: Swiss-Prot protein existence level 1. GTP-binding protein that possesses intrinsic GTPase activity. Contributes to the polarizing activity of KRIT1 and CDH5 in the establishment and maintenance of correct endothelial cell polarity and vascular lumen. Required for the localization of phosphorylated PRKCZ, PARD3 and TIAM1 to the cell junction. Plays a role in the establishment of basal endothelial barrier function. From Homo sapiens (Human).
   1952..2670    +  CDS            mEGFP (fragment): enhanced GFP with monomerizing A206K mutation (Zacharias et al., 2002) mammalian codon-optimized
   2701..2725    -  protein_bind   attB2: mutant version of attB; recombination site for the Gateway® BP reaction BP Clonase™
   2725..2783    -  misc_feature   MCS (fragment): pBluescript multiple cloning site
   3280..3432    +  CDS            aex-5 (fragment): AEX5_CAEEL - Also known as kpc-3 From Caenorhabditis elegans.
   3504..3522    -  promoter       T3 promoter: promoter for bacteriophage T3 RNA polymerase
   3567..3583    -  protein_bind   lac operator: The lac repressor binds to the lac operator to inhibit transcription in E. coli. This inhibition can be relieved by adding lactose or isopropyl-β-D-thiogalactopyranoside (IPTG). lac repressor encoded by lacI
   3591..3621    -  promoter       lac promoter: promoter for the E. coli lac operon
   3636..3657    -  protein_bind   CAP binding site: CAP binding activates transcription in the presence of cAMP. E. coli catabolite activator protein
   3670..3762    -  CDS            lacI (fragment): lac repressor; lacI; The lac repressor binds to the lac operator to inhibit transcription in E. coli. This inhibition can be relieved by adding lactose or isopropyl-β-D-thiogalactopyranoside (IPTG).
   3945..4533    -  rep_origin     ori: high-copy-number ColE1/pMB1/pBR322/pUC origin of replication
   4704..5564    -  CDS            AmpR: β-lactamase; bla; confers resistance to ampicillin, carbenicillin, and related antibiotics
   5565..5669    -  promoter       AmpR promoter: bla
>Addgene plasmid #245768 | pBD31 | addgene full sequence | sequence record 486785 | Addgene NGS Result
CTAAATTGTAAGCGTTAATATTTTGTTAAAATTCGCGTTAAATTTTTGTTAAATCAGCTCATTTTTTAAC
CAATAGGCCGAAATCGGCAAAATCCCTTATAAATCAAAAGAATAGACCGAGATAGGGT
[37 nt withheld, positions 129-165]
AAAGAACGTGGACTCCAACGTCAAAGG
[49 nt withheld, positions 193-241]
T
[91 nt withheld, positions 243-333]
G
[124 nt withheld, positions 335-458]
CCCATTCGCCATTCAGGCTGCGCAACTGTTGGGAAGGGCGATCGGTGCGGGCCTCTTCGCTATTACGCCA
GCTGGCGAAAGGGGGATGTGCTGCAAGGCGATTAAGTTGGGTAACGCCAGGGTTTTCCCAGTCACGACGT
TGTAAAACGACGGCCAGTGAGCGCGCGTAATACGACTCACTATAGGGCGAATTGGGTACCGCTTTTGGTT
TTCACAATTTTCTGGTTTTTGGGATTTTTGCGGGAATTTTGAGAGGAGAAAGTTGGGAGAGAAGATATTG
GAATGGTCCCCGGGGAGCTGTACATTTATACACCAAGGCAATCTTCGTAAAAAATAACAATAGAGTCATC
CCTCAGAACAGAAAAGAAACCCGCCCGGGGGCTCAAATACACATGTCATTTTTCTTTTTTCGCCTGATTT
TTAGCCTAAATTAGTGTTTAGCAATTTTTTAAGGTAACTCGGTGGAGTCATTTGAACTTTTTAAACTAAA
ATTTCAGAAAAAATTCTTTTTTTTTGTCAAAAAATAATTTTCCCGCCGGAATTTTTCAAAAAAATAATTT
TTATTTTATTTTTCAAGTTCCTTGTTTCCTCTTTATTTTTTTATTTTGCCCCCAAAAGTTTTACACTAAA
ATATTTAATTTTCAGGTAATTCATCGAAAGTCTTTCTATTTTCCGCATCTCTTGTTCAAAAGCTTGCATG
CCTGCAGGTCGACTCTAGAGGATCCCCGGGATTGGCCAAAGGACCCAAAGGTATGTTTCGAATGATACTA
ACATAACATAGAACATTTTCAGGAGGACCCTTGGAGGGTACCGGTAGAAAAAAAGCTTGATATCACAAGT
TTGTACAAAAAAGCAGGCTCCGAATTCGCCCTTGGACTAGTCATATGGGTACCATGCGGGAGTATAAGAT
TGTTGTGCTCGGATCTGGAGGAGTAGGAAAATCCGCACTGACGGTACAATTCGTGCAGGGAATTTTCGTA
GAGAAGTATGACCCAACAATTGAGGATAGTTACAGAAAGCAAGTGGAAGTCGACGGCCAGCAATGTATGC
TTGAGATACTGGATACAGCAGGAACGGAGCAATTCACAGCGATGCGTGATTTGTACATGAAGAATGGACA
AGGATTTGTTCTCGTTTATTCAATTACTGCTCAATCGACATTCAATGATCTTATGGATCTTCGTGATCAG
ATTCTTCGTGTCAAAGATACGGACGAGGTTCCAATGATTTTGGTAGGAAATAAGTGTGATTTGGAAGACG
AACGAGTTGTTGGAAAAGATCAGGGACAGAATCTCGCCAGGCAGTTTGGATCAGCATTCCTTGAAACCTC
TGCAAAAGCAAAGATTAACGTCAGCGAGGTGTTCTACGACCTCGTTCGTCAAATAAACCGACGTTATCCC
GAATCTGGTCGACGCCAGGGACAATCAAATAAGCAGTGCTGCTCGTGTGTCATCATGGGTACCAGTGGTT
CCGGAGGATCTGGAGGATCTGGTATGGTGAGCAAGGGCGAGGAGCTGTTCACCGGGGTGGTGCCCATCCT
GGTCGAGCTGGACGGCGACGTAAACGGCCACAAGTTCAGCGTGTCCGGCGAGGGCGAGGGCGATGCCACC
TACGGCAAGCTGACCCTGAAGTTCATCTGCACCACCGGCAAGCTGCCCGTGCCCTGGCCCACCCTCGTGA
CCACCCTGACCTACGGCGTGCAGTGCTTCAGCCGCTACCCCGACCACATGAAGCAGCACGACTTCTTCAA
GTCCGCCATGCCCGAAGGCTACGTCCAGGAGCGCACCATCTTCTTCAAGGACGACGGCAACTACAAGACC
CGCGCCGAGGTGAAGTTCGAGGGCGACACCCTGGTGAACCGCATCGAGCTGAAGGGCATCGACTTCAAGG
AGGACGGCAACATCCTGGGGCACAAGCTGGAGTACAACTACAACAGCCACAACGTCTATATCATGGCCGA
CAAGCAGAAGAACGGCATCAAGGTGAACTTCAAGATCCGCCACAACATCGAGGACGGCAGCGTGCAGCTC
GCCGACCACTACCAGCAGAACACCCCCATCGGCGACGGCCCCGTGCTGCTGTCCGACAACCACTACCTGA
GCACCCAGTCCAAGCTGAGCAAAGACCCCAACGAGAAGCGCGATCACATGGTCCTGCTGGAGTTCGTGAC
CGCCGCCGGGATCACTCTCGGCATGGACGAGCTGTACAAGTAGCATATGGCGGCCGCGGAAGGGCGAATT
CGACCCAGCTTTCTTGTACAAAGTGGTGATATCGAATTCCTGCAGCCCGGGGGATCCACTAGTTCTAGAG
CGGCCGCCACCGCGGCCGCTGTCATCAGATCGCCATCTCGCGCCCGTGCCTCTGACTTCTAAGTCCAATT
ACTCTTCAACATCCCTACATGCTCTTTCTCCCTGTGCTCCCACCCCCTATTTTTGTTATTATCAAAAAAC
TTCTCTTAATTTCTTTGTTTTTTAGCTTCTTTTAAGTCACCTCTAACAATGAAATTGTGTAGATTCAAAA
ATAGAATTAATTCGTAATAAAAAGTCGAAAAAAATTGTGCTCCCTCCCCCCATTAATAATAATTCTATCC
CAAAATCTACACAATGTTCTGTGTACACTTCTTATGTTTTTTACTTCTGATAAATTTTTTTGAAACATCA
TAGAAAAAACCGCACACAAAATACCTTATCATATGTTACGTTTCAGTTTATGACCGCAATTTTTATTTCT
TCGCACGTCTGGGCCTCTCATGACGTCAAATCATGCTCATCGTGAAAAAGTTTTGGAGTATTTTTGGAAT
TTTTCAATCAAGTGAAAGTTTATGAAATTAATTTTCCTGCTTTTGCTTTTTGGGGTTTCCCCTATTGTTT
GTCAAGATTTCGAGGACGGCGTTTTTCTTGCTAAAATCACAAGTATTGATGAGCACGATGCAAGAAAGAT
CGGAAGAAGGTTTGGGTTTGAGGCTCAGTGGAAGGTGAGTAGAAGTTGATAATTTGAAAGTGGAGTAGTG
TCTATGGGGTTTTTGCCGAGCTCCAGCTTTTGTTCCCTTTAGTGAGGGTTAATTGCGCGCTTGGCGTAAT
CATGGTCATAGCTGTTTCCTGTGTGAAATTGTTATCCGCTCACAATTCCACACAACATACGAGCCGGAAG
CATAAAGTGTAAAGCCTGGGGTGCCTAATGAGTGAGCTAACTCACATTAATTGCGTTGCGCTCACTGCCC
GCTTTCCAGTCGGGAAACCTGTCGTGCCAGCTGCATTAATGAATCGGCCAACGCGCGGGGAGAGGCGGTT
TGCGTATTGGGCGCTCTTCCGCTTCCTCGCTCACTGACTCGCTGCGCTCGGTCGTTCGGCTGCGGCGAGC
GGTATCAGCTCACTCAAAGGCGGTAATACGGTTATCCACAGAATCAGGGGATAACGCAGGAAAGAACATG
TGAGCAAAAGGCCAGCAAAAGGCCAGGAACCGTAAAAAGGCCGCGTTGCTGGCGTTTTTCCATAGGCTCC
GCCCCCCTGACGAGCATCACAAAAATCGACGCTCAAGTCAGAGGTGGCGAAACCCGACAGGACTATAAAG
ATACCAGGCGTTTCCCCCTGGAAGCTCCCTCGTGCGCTCTCCTGTTCCGACCCTGCCGCTTACCGGATAC
CTGTCCGCCTTTCTCCCTTCGGGAAGCGTGGCGCTTTCTCATAGCTCACGCTGTAGGTATCTCAGTTCGG
TGTAGGTCGTTCGCTCCAAGCTGGGCTGTGTGCACGAACCCCCCGTTCAGCCCGACCGCTGCGCCTTATC
CGGTAACTATCGTCTTGAGTCCAACCCGGTAAGACACGACTTATCGCCACTGGCAGCAGCCACTGGTAAC
AGGATTAGCAGAGCGAGGTATGTAGGCGGTGCTACAGAGTTCTTGAAGTGGTGGCCTAACTACGGCTACA
CTAGAAGAACAGTATTTGGTATCTGCGCTCTGCTGAAGCCAGTTACCTTCGGAAAAAGAGTTGGTAGCTC
TTGATCCGGCAAACAAACCACCGCTGGTAGCGGTGGTTTTTTTGTTTGCAAGCAGCAGATTACGCGCAGA
AAAAAAGGATCTCAAGAAGATCCTTTGATCTTTTCTACGGGGTCTGACGCTCAGTGGAACGAAAACTCAC
GTTAAGGGATTTTGGTCATGAGATTATCAAAAAGGATCTTCACCTAGATCCTTTTAAATTAAAAATGAAG
TTTTAAATCAATCTAAAGTATATATGAGTAAACTTGGTCTGACAGTTACCAATGCTTAATCAGTGAGGCA
CCTATCTCAGCGATCTGTCTATTTCGTTCATCCATAGTTGCCTGACTCCCCGTCGTGTAGATAACTACGA
TACGGGAGGGCTTACCATCTGGCCCCAGTGCTGCAATGATACCGCGAGACCCACGCTCACCGGCTCCAGA
TTTATCAGCAATAAACCAGCCAGCCGGAAGGGCCGAGCGCAGAAGTGGTCCTGCAACTTTATCCGCCTCC
ATCCAGTCTATTAATTGTTGCCGGGAAGCTAGAGTAAGTAGTTCGCCAGTTAATAGTTTGCGCAACGTTG
TTGCCATTGCTACAGGCATCGTGGTGTCACGCTCGTCGTTTGGTATGGCTTCATTCAGCTCCGGTTCCCA
ACGATCAAGGCGAGTTACATGATCCCCCATGTTGTGCAAAAAAGCGGTTAGCTCCTTCGGTCCTCCGATC
GTTGTCAGAAGTAAGTTGGCCGCAGTGTTATCACTCATGGTTATGGCAGCACTGCATAATTCTCTTACTG
TCATGCCATCCGTAAGATGCTTTTCTGTGACTGGTGAGTACTCAACCAAGTCATTCTGAGAATAGTGTAT
GCGGCGACCGAGTTGCTCTTGCCCGGCGTCAATACGGGATAATACCGCGCCACATAGCAGAACTTTAAAA
GTGCTCATCATTGGAAAACGTTCTTCGGGGCGAAAACTCTCAAGGATCTTACCGCTGTTGAGATCCAGTT
CGATGTAACCCACTCGTGCACCCAACTGATCTTCAGCATCTTTTACTTTCACCAGCGTTTCTGGGTGAGC
AAAAACAGGAAGGCAAAATGCCGCAAAAAAGGGAATAAGGGCGACACGGAAATGTTGAATACTCATACTC
TTCCTTTTTCAATATTATTGAAGCATTTATCAGGGTTATTGTCTCATGAGCGGATACATATTTGAATGTA
TTTAGAAAAATAAACAAATAGGGGTTCCGCGCACATTTCCCCGAAAAGTGCCAC
