Features (pLannotate 1.2.2; 19 found; start..end, strand, type, name):
     30..458     -  rep_origin     f1 ori (sequence partly withheld): f1 bacteriophage origin of replication; arrow indicates direction of (+) strand synthesis
    463..618     -  CDS            lacZα (fragment): LacZα fragment of β-galactosidase; lacZ fragment
    626..644     +  promoter       T7 promoter: promoter for bacteriophage T7 RNA polymerase
    969..990     +  terminator     tbb-2 terminator (fragment): tbb-2; transcription terminator for the C. elegans tubulin beta-2 gene
   1155..1195    -  misc_feature   MCS (fragment): pUC18/19 multiple cloning site
   1300..1324    +  protein_bind   attB1: mutant version of attB; recombination site for the Gateway® BP reaction BP Clonase™
   1359..1901    +  CDS            RAP1B: RAP1B_HUMAN - Experimental evidence at protein level: Swiss-Prot protein existence level 1. GTP-binding protein that possesses intrinsic GTPase activity. Contributes to the polarizing activity of KRIT1 and CDH5 in the establishment and maintenance of correct endothelial cell polarity and vascular lumen. Required for the localization of phosphorylated PRKCZ, PARD3 and TIAM1 to the cell junction. Plays a role in the establishment of basal endothelial barrier function. From Homo sapiens (Human).
   1959..2675    +  CDS            mEGFP: mEGFP is a basic (constitutively fluorescent) green fluorescent protein published in 2002, derived from Aequorea victoria. It has moderate acid sensitivity.
   2708..2732    -  protein_bind   attB2: mutant version of attB; recombination site for the Gateway® BP reaction BP Clonase™
   2732..2790    -  misc_feature   MCS (fragment): pBluescript multiple cloning site
   3287..3439    +  CDS            aex-5 (fragment): AEX5_CAEEL - Also known as kpc-3 From Caenorhabditis elegans.
   3511..3529    -  promoter       T3 promoter: promoter for bacteriophage T3 RNA polymerase
   3574..3590    -  protein_bind   lac operator: The lac repressor binds to the lac operator to inhibit transcription in E. coli. This inhibition can be relieved by adding lactose or isopropyl-β-D-thiogalactopyranoside (IPTG). lac repressor encoded by lacI
   3598..3628    -  promoter       lac promoter: promoter for the E. coli lac operon
   3643..3664    -  protein_bind   CAP binding site: CAP binding activates transcription in the presence of cAMP. E. coli catabolite activator protein
   3677..3769    -  CDS            lacI (fragment): lac repressor; lacI; The lac repressor binds to the lac operator to inhibit transcription in E. coli. This inhibition can be relieved by adding lactose or isopropyl-β-D-thiogalactopyranoside (IPTG).
   3952..4540    -  rep_origin     ori: high-copy-number ColE1/pMB1/pBR322/pUC origin of replication
   4711..5571    -  CDS            AmpR: β-lactamase; bla; confers resistance to ampicillin, carbenicillin, and related antibiotics
   5572..5676    -  promoter       AmpR promoter: bla
>Addgene plasmid #245768 | pBD31 | analyzer sequence | sequence record 483114
CTAAATTGTAAGCGTTAATATTTTGTTAAAATTCGCGTTAAATTTTTGTTAAATCAGCTCATTTTTTAAC
CAATAGGCCGAAATCGGCAAAATCCCTTATAAATCAAAAGAATAGACCGAGATAGGGT
[37 nt withheld, positions 129-165]
AAAGAACGTGGACTCCAACGTCAAAGG
[49 nt withheld, positions 193-241]
T
[91 nt withheld, positions 243-333]
G
[124 nt withheld, positions 335-458]
CCCATTCGCCATTCAGGCTGCGCAACTGTTGGGAAGGGCGATCGGTGCGGGCCTCTTCGCTATTACGCCA
GCTGGCGAAAGGGGGATGTGCTGCAAGGCGATTAAGTTGGGTAACGCCAGGGTTTTCCCAGTCACGACGT
TGTAAAACGACGGCCAGTGAGCGCGCGTAATACGACTCACTATAGGGCGAATTGGGTACCGCTTTTGGTT
TTCACAATTTTCTGGTTTTTGGGATTTTTGCGGGAATTTTGAGAGGAGAAAGTTGGGAGAGAAGATATTG
GAATGGTCCCCGGGGAGCTGTACATTTATACATCTAGCGCCAAGGCAATCTTCGTAAAAAATAACAATAG
AGTCATCCCTCAGAACAGAAAAGAAACCCGCCCGGGGGCTCAAATACACATGTCATTTTTCTTTTTTCGC
CTGATTTTTAGCCTAAATTAGTGTTTAGCAATTTTTTAAGGTAACTCGGTGGAGTCATTTGAACTTTTTA
AACTAAAATTTCAGAAAAAATTCTTTTTTTTTGTCAAAAAATAATTTTCCCGCCGGAATTTTTCAAAAAA
ATAATTTTTATTTTATTTTTCAAGTTCCTTGTTTCCTCTTTATTTTTTTATTTTGCCCCCAAAAGTTTTA
CACTAAAATATTTAATTTTCAGGTAATTCATCGAAAGTCTTTCTATTTTCCGCATCTCTTGTTCAAAAGC
TTGCATGCCTGCAGGTCGACTCTAGAGGATCCCCGGGATTGGCCAAAGGACCCAAAGGTATGTTTCGAAT
GATACTAACATAACATAGAACATTTTCAGGAGGACCCTTGGAGGGTACCGGTAGAAAAAAAGCTTGATAT
CACAAGTTTGTACAAAAAAGCAGGCTCCGAATTCGCCCTTGGACTAGTCATATGGGTACCATGCGGGAGT
ATAAGATTGTTGTGCTCGGATCTGGAGGAGTAGGAAAATCCGCACTGACGGTACAATTCGTGCAGGGAAT
TTTCGTAGAGAAGTATGACCCAACAATTGAGGATAGTTACAGAAAGCAAGTGGAAGTCGACGGCCAGCAA
TGTATGCTTGAGATACTGGATACAGCAGGAACGGAGCAATTCACAGCGATGCGTGATTTGTACATGAAGA
ATGGACAAGGATTTGTTCTCGTTTATTCAATTACTGCTCAATCGACATTCAATGATCTTATGGATCTTCG
TGATCAGATTCTTCGTGTCAAAGATACGGACGAGGTTCCAATGATTTTGGTAGGAAATAAGTGTGATTTG
GAAGACGAACGAGTTGTTGGAAAAGATCAGGGACAGAATCTCGCCAGGCAGTTTGGATCAGCATTCCTTG
AAACCTCTGCAAAAGCAAAGATTAACGTCAGCGAGGTGTTCTACGACCTCGTTCGTCAAATAAACCGACG
TTATCCCGAATCTGGTCGACGCCAGGGACAATCAAATAAGCAGTGCTGCTCGTGTGTCATCATGGGTACC
AGTGGTTCCGGAGGATCTGGAGGATCTGGTATGGTGAGCAAGGGCGAGGAGCTGTTCACCGGGGTGGTGC
CCATCCTGGTCGAGCTGGACGGCGACGTAAACGGCCACAAGTTCAGCGTGTCCGGCGAGGGCGAGGGCGA
TGCCACCTACGGCAAGCTGACCCTGAAGTTCATCTGCACCACCGGCAAGCTGCCCGTGCCCTGGCCCACC
CTCGTGACCACCCTGACCTACGGCGTGCAGTGCTTCAGCCGCTACCCCGACCACATGAAGCAGCACGACT
TCTTCAAGTCCGCCATGCCCGAAGGCTACGTCCAGGAGCGCACCATCTTCTTCAAGGACGACGGCAACTA
CAAGACCCGCGCCGAGGTGAAGTTCGAGGGCGACACCCTGGTGAACCGCATCGAGCTGAAGGGCATCGAC
TTCAAGGAGGACGGCAACATCCTGGGGCACAAGCTGGAGTACAACTACAACAGCCACAACGTCTATATCA
TGGCCGACAAGCAGAAGAACGGCATCAAGGTGAACTTCAAGATCCGCCACAACATCGAGGACGGCAGCGT
GCAGCTCGCCGACCACTACCAGCAGAACACCCCCATCGGCGACGGCCCCGTGCTGCTGCCCGACAACCAC
TACCTGAGCACCCAGTCCAAGCTGAGCAAAGACCCCAACGAGAAGCGCGATCACATGGTCCTGCTGGAGT
TCGTGACCGCCGCCGGGATCACTCTCGGCATGGACGAGCTGTACAAGTAGCATATGGCGGCCGCGGAAGG
GCGAATTCGACCCAGCTTTCTTGTACAAAGTGGTGATATCGAATTCCTGCAGCCCGGGGGATCCACTAGT
TCTAGAGCGGCCGCCACCGCGGCCGCTGTCATCAGATCGCCATCTCGCGCCCGTGCCTCTGACTTCTAAG
TCCAATTACTCTTCAACATCCCTACATGCTCTTTCTCCCTGTGCTCCCACCCCCTATTTTTGTTATTATC
AAAAAACTTCTCTTAATTTCTTTGTTTTTTAGCTTCTTTTAAGTCACCTCTAACAATGAAATTGTGTAGA
TTCAAAAATAGAATTAATTCGTAATAAAAAGTCGAAAAAAATTGTGCTCCCTCCCCCCATTAATAATAAT
TCTATCCCAAAATCTACACAATGTTCTGTGTACACTTCTTATGTTTTTTACTTCTGATAAATTTTTTTGA
AACATCATAGAAAAAACCGCACACAAAATACCTTATCATATGTTACGTTTCAGTTTATGACCGCAATTTT
TATTTCTTCGCACGTCTGGGCCTCTCATGACGTCAAATCATGCTCATCGTGAAAAAGTTTTGGAGTATTT
TTGGAATTTTTCAATCAAGTGAAAGTTTATGAAATTAATTTTCCTGCTTTTGCTTTTTGGGGTTTCCCCT
ATTGTTTGTCAAGATTTCGAGGACGGCGTTTTTCTTGCTAAAATCACAAGTATTGATGAGCACGATGCAA
GAAAGATCGGAAGAAGGTTTGGGTTTGAGGCTCAGTGGAAGGTGAGTAGAAGTTGATAATTTGAAAGTGG
AGTAGTGTCTATGGGGTTTTTGCCGAGCTCCAGCTTTTGTTCCCTTTAGTGAGGGTTAATTGCGCGCTTG
GCGTAATCATGGTCATAGCTGTTTCCTGTGTGAAATTGTTATCCGCTCACAATTCCACACAACATACGAG
CCGGAAGCATAAAGTGTAAAGCCTGGGGTGCCTAATGAGTGAGCTAACTCACATTAATTGCGTTGCGCTC
ACTGCCCGCTTTCCAGTCGGGAAACCTGTCGTGCCAGCTGCATTAATGAATCGGCCAACGCGCGGGGAGA
GGCGGTTTGCGTATTGGGCGCTCTTCCGCTTCCTCGCTCACTGACTCGCTGCGCTCGGTCGTTCGGCTGC
GGCGAGCGGTATCAGCTCACTCAAAGGCGGTAATACGGTTATCCACAGAATCAGGGGATAACGCAGGAAA
GAACATGTGAGCAAAAGGCCAGCAAAAGGCCAGGAACCGTAAAAAGGCCGCGTTGCTGGCGTTTTTCCAT
AGGCTCCGCCCCCCTGACGAGCATCACAAAAATCGACGCTCAAGTCAGAGGTGGCGAAACCCGACAGGAC
TATAAAGATACCAGGCGTTTCCCCCTGGAAGCTCCCTCGTGCGCTCTCCTGTTCCGACCCTGCCGCTTAC
CGGATACCTGTCCGCCTTTCTCCCTTCGGGAAGCGTGGCGCTTTCTCATAGCTCACGCTGTAGGTATCTC
AGTTCGGTGTAGGTCGTTCGCTCCAAGCTGGGCTGTGTGCACGAACCCCCCGTTCAGCCCGACCGCTGCG
CCTTATCCGGTAACTATCGTCTTGAGTCCAACCCGGTAAGACACGACTTATCGCCACTGGCAGCAGCCAC
TGGTAACAGGATTAGCAGAGCGAGGTATGTAGGCGGTGCTACAGAGTTCTTGAAGTGGTGGCCTAACTAC
GGCTACACTAGAAGGACAGTATTTGGTATCTGCGCTCTGCTGAAGCCAGTTACCTTCGGAAAAAGAGTTG
GTAGCTCTTGATCCGGCAAACAAACCACCGCTGGTAGCGGTGGTTTTTTTGTTTGCAAGCAGCAGATTAC
GCGCAGAAAAAAAGGATCTCAAGAAGATCCTTTGATCTTTTCTACGGGGTCTGACGCTCAGTGGAACGAA
AACTCACGTTAAGGGATTTTGGTCATGAGATTATCAAAAAGGATCTTCACCTAGATCCTTTTAAATTAAA
AATGAAGTTTTAAATCAATCTAAAGTATATATGAGTAAACTTGGTCTGACAGTTACCAATGCTTAATCAG
TGAGGCACCTATCTCAGCGATCTGTCTATTTCGTTCATCCATAGTTGCCTGACTCCCCGTCGTGTAGATA
ACTACGATACGGGAGGGCTTACCATCTGGCCCCAGTGCTGCAATGATACCGCGAGACCCACGCTCACCGG
CTCCAGATTTATCAGCAATAAACCAGCCAGCCGGAAGGGCCGAGCGCAGAAGTGGTCCTGCAACTTTATC
CGCCTCCATCCAGTCTATTAATTGTTGCCGGGAAGCTAGAGTAAGTAGTTCGCCAGTTAATAGTTTGCGC
AACGTTGTTGCCATTGCTACAGGCATCGTGGTGTCACGCTCGTCGTTTGGTATGGCTTCATTCAGCTCCG
GTTCCCAACGATCAAGGCGAGTTACATGATCCCCCATGTTGTGCAAAAAAGCGGTTAGCTCCTTCGGTCC
TCCGATCGTTGTCAGAAGTAAGTTGGCCGCAGTGTTATCACTCATGGTTATGGCAGCACTGCATAATTCT
CTTACTGTCATGCCATCCGTAAGATGCTTTTCTGTGACTGGTGAGTACTCAACCAAGTCATTCTGAGAAT
AGTGTATGCGGCGACCGAGTTGCTCTTGCCCGGCGTCAATACGGGATAATACCGCGCCACATAGCAGAAC
TTTAAAAGTGCTCATCATTGGAAAACGTTCTTCGGGGCGAAAACTCTCAAGGATCTTACCGCTGTTGAGA
TCCAGTTCGATGTAACCCACTCGTGCACCCAACTGATCTTCAGCATCTTTTACTTTCACCAGCGTTTCTG
GGTGAGCAAAAACAGGAAGGCAAAATGCCGCAAAAAAGGGAATAAGGGCGACACGGAAATGTTGAATACT
CATACTCTTCCTTTTTCAATATTATTGAAGCATTTATCAGGGTTATTGTCTCATGAGCGGATACATATTT
GAATGTATTTAGAAAAATAAACAAATAGGGGTTCCGCGCACATTTCCCCGAAAAGTGCCAC
